Addgene plasmid #141738: TFORF0858
Purpose: Lentiviral vector for overexpressing transcription factor ORFs with unique 24-bp barcodes. Barcodes facilitate identification of transcription factors in pooled screens.
Depositing lab: Feng Zhang. Depositing organization: Broad Institute. Publication: A transcription factor atlas of directed differentiation. Joung J, Ma S, Tay T, Geiger-Schuller KR, Kirchgatterer PC, Verdine VK, Guo B, Arias-Garcia MA, Allen WE, Singh A, Kuksenko O, Abudayyeh OO, Gootenberg JS, Fu Z, Macrae RK, Buenrostro JD, Regev A, Zhang F. Cell. 2023 Jan 5;186(1):209-229.e26. doi: 10.1016/j.cell.2022.11.026. PubMed 36608654.
Backbone
  Vector backbone: pLX_TRC317
  Backbone manufacturer: Broad Institute Genetic Perturbation Platform
  Backbone size w/o insert (bp): 8264
  Vector type: Mammalian Expression, Lentiviral
  Selectable markers: Puromycin
Growth in bacteria
  Bacterial resistance: Ampicillin, 100 μg/mL
  Growth temperature: 37°C
  Growth strain: NEB Stable
  Copy number: High Copy
Gene/Insert
  Gene/Insert name: VSX1
  Species: H. sapiens (human)
  Insert size (bp): 812
  Entrez Gene: VSX1 (a.k.a. CAASDS, KTCN, KTCN1, PPCD, PPCD1, PPD, RINX)
  Promoter: EF1a
  Cloning method: Unknown
  Sequencing primers: 5′ GGGTGGAGACTGAAGTTAGGCCAG; 3′ CACATAGCGTAAAAGGAGCAACATAG
Terms and licenses: Academic/Nonprofit Terms; Industry Terms: Not Available to Industry
Depositor comments: NM_001256271,ENST00000444511 . The transcription factor ORF portion of this plasmid was synthesized by Genewiz. Please test multiple small colonies in case of plasmid recombination. To make this collection available in a timely manner, a portion of this collection was not fully sequenced by Addgene. If an Addgene verified full plasmid sequence is not available, please contact us prior to placing an order to request the full sequence.
How to cite: TFORF0858 was a gift from Feng Zhang (Addgene plasmid # 141738 ; http://n2t.net/addgene:141738 ; RRID:Addgene_141738)
