[The description below was written by a language model from this plasmid's Addgene catalogue record and pLannotate feature annotations shown in this document.]
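Description:
TFORF0858 is a third-generation-style, self-inactivating lentiviral expression plasmid built on the pLX_TRC317 backbone and carrying the human transcription factor VSX1, a homeodomain-type regulator annotated as binding the locus control region of the red/green visual pigment gene cluster. It belongs to a large barcoded library of transcription factor ORFs. In bacteria it is maintained through a high-copy ColE1/pUC origin with ampicillin resistance (AmpR), and an f1 origin is also present. Because of the repeated LTR sequences, the depositor notes a risk of recombination, and a recombination-tolerant strain is listed for growth.

The viral cassette begins with an RSV promoter fused to a truncated HIV-1 5' LTR, which drives genomic RNA production in packaging cells. This is followed by the Ψ packaging signal with a gag fragment, the RRE for Rev-dependent nuclear export, and a cPPT/CTS element. An SV40 early promoter drives puromycin N-acetyltransferase for selection of transduced mammalian cells. Downstream, the strong constitutive EF-1α promoter drives the synthesized VSX1 ORF, listed as an 812 bp insert corresponding to a specific transcript isoform; the annotation matches only about 630 bp of it to the reference VSX1 protein. The ORF is followed by WPRE to enhance transcript expression and by the ΔU3 3' LTR, with an SV40 poly(A) signal beyond it. The record describes a unique 24-bp barcode linked to each ORF, but it is not annotated in the feature table, so its position is not stated. The short U6 promoter fragment detected between the ORF and WPRE is probably residual backbone or primer-site sequence rather than a functional promoter.

The construct is intended for VSX1 overexpression by lentiviral transduction. Barcode sequencing identifies the factor in pooled screens, such as those for directed differentiation.
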