Features (pLannotate 1.2.2; 31 found; start..end, strand, type, name):
      5..231     +  promoter       RSV promoter: Rous sarcoma virus enhancer/promoter
    232..412     +  LTR            5' LTR (truncated): truncated 5' long terminal repeat (LTR) from HIV-1
    459..584     +  misc_feature   HIV-1 Ψ: packaging signal of human immunodeficiency virus type 1
    568..931     +  CDS            HIV-1 gag (fragment): gag protein from human immunodeficiency virus 1; gag
   1077..1310    +  misc_feature   RRE: The Rev response element (RRE) of HIV-1 allows for Rev-dependent mRNA export from the nucleus to the cytoplasm.
   1687..1713    +  CDS            Rev (fragment): human immunodeficiency virus 1 (HIV-1) Rev protein; rev; enhances nuclear export of unspliced and incompletely spliced viral mRNAs
   1720..1743    +  promoter       SV40 promoter (fragment): SV40 early promoter
   1744..1815    +  promoter       SV40 promoter (fragment): SV40 enhancer and early promoter
   1839..1974    +  rep_origin     SV40 ori: SV40 origin of replication
   2020..2616    +  CDS            PuroR (fragment): puromycin N-acetyltransferase; pac from Streptomyces; confers resistance to puromycin
   2665..2782    +  misc_feature   cPPT/CTS: central polypurine tract and central termination sequence of HIV-1
   2847..2913    +  CDS            small t antigen (fragment): SV40 (simian virus 40) small t antigen
   2920..4098    +  promoter       EF-1α promoter: strong constitutive promoter for human elongation factor EF-1α
   4115..4741    +  CDS            VSX1 (fragment): VSX1_HUMAN - Also known as RINX. Experimental evidence at protein level: Swiss-Prot protein existence level 1. Binds to the 37-bp core of the locus control region (LCR) of the red/green visual pigment gene cluster (PubMed:10903837). May regulate the activity of the LCR and the cone opsin genes at earlier stages of development (PubMed:10903837). Dispensable in early retinal development (By similarity). From Homo sapiens (Human).
   4838..4891    +  promoter       U6 promoter (fragment): RNA polymerase III promoter for human U6 snRNA
   4933..5521    +  misc_feature   WPRE: woodchuck hepatitis virus posttranscriptional regulatory element
   5572..5591    +  misc_feature   cPPT/CTS (fragment): central polypurine tract and central termination sequence of HIV-1
   5593..5826    +  LTR            3' LTR (ΔU3): self-inactivating 3' long terminal repeat (LTR) from HIV-1
   5904..6025    +  polyA_signal   SV40 poly(A) signal: SV40 polyadenylation signal
   6065..6200    +  rep_origin     SV40 ori: SV40 origin of replication
   6221..6239    -  promoter       T7 promoter: promoter for bacteriophage T7 RNA polymerase
   6247..6402    +  CDS            lacZα (fragment): LacZα fragment of β-galactosidase; lacZ fragment
   6407..6835    +  rep_origin     f1 ori (sequence partly withheld): f1 bacteriophage origin of replication; arrow indicates direction of (+) strand synthesis
   6888..6992    +  promoter       AmpR promoter: bla
   6993..7853    +  CDS            AmpR: β-lactamase; bla; confers resistance to ampicillin, carbenicillin, and related antibiotics
   8024..8612    +  rep_origin     ori: high-copy-number ColE1/pMB1/pBR322/pUC origin of replication
   8795..8887    +  CDS            lacI (fragment): lac repressor; lacI; The lac repressor binds to the lac operator to inhibit transcription in E. coli. This inhibition can be relieved by adding lactose or isopropyl-β-D-thiogalactopyranoside (IPTG).
   8900..8921    +  protein_bind   CAP binding site: CAP binding activates transcription in the presence of cAMP. E. coli catabolite activator protein
   8936..8966    +  promoter       lac promoter: promoter for the E. coli lac operon
   8974..8990    +  protein_bind   lac operator: The lac repressor binds to the lac operator to inhibit transcription in E. coli. This inhibition can be relieved by adding lactose or isopropyl-β-D-thiogalactopyranoside (IPTG). lac repressor encoded by lacI
   9035..9053    +  promoter       T3 promoter: promoter for bacteriophage T3 RNA polymerase
>Addgene plasmid #141738 | TFORF0858 | addgene full sequence | sequence record 404239 | Addgene NGS Result
TTAATGTAGTCTTATGCAATACTCTTGTAGTCTTGCAACATGGTAACGATGAGTTAGCAACATGCCTTAC
AAGGAGAGAAAAAGCACCGTGCATGCCGATTGGTGGAAGTAAGGTGGTACGATCGTGCCTTATTAGGAAG
GCAACAGACGGGTCTGACATGGATTGGACGAACCACTGAATTGCCGCATTGCAGAGATATTGTATTTAAG
TGCCTAGCTCGATACATAAACGGGTCTCTCTGGTTAGACCAGATCTGAGCCTGGGAGCTCTCTGGCTAAC
TAGGGAACCCACTGCTTAAGCCTCAATAAAGCTTGCCTTGAGTGCTTCAAGTAGTGTGTGCCCGTCTGTT
GTGTGACTCTGGTAACTAGAGATCCCTCAGACCCTTTTAGTCAGTGTGGAAAATCTCTAGCAGTGGCGCC
CGAACAGGGACTTGAAAGCGAAAGGGAAACCAGAGGAGCTCTCTCGACGCAGGACTCGGCTTGCTGAAGC
GCGCACGGCAAGAGGCGAGGGGCGGCGACTGGTGAGTACGCCAAAAATTTTGACTAGCGGAGGCTAGAAG
GAGAGAGATGGGTGCGAGAGCGTCAGTATTAAGCGGGGGAGAATTAGATCGCGATGGGAAAAAATTCGGT
TAAGGCCAGGGGGAAAGAAAAAATATAAATTAAAACATATAGTATGGGCAAGCAGGGAGCTAGAACGATT
CGCAGTTAATCCTGGCCTGTTAGAAACATCAGAAGGCTGTAGACAAATACTGGGACAGCTACAACCATCC
CTTCAGACAGGATCAGAAGAACTTAGATCATTATATAATACAGTAGCAACCCTCTATTGTGTGCATCAAA
GGATAGAGATAAAAGACACCAAGGAAGCTTTAGACAAGATAGAGGAAGAGCAAAACAAAAGTAAGACCAC
CGCACAGCAAGCGGCCGCTGATCTTCAGACCTGGAGGAGGAGATATGAGGGACAATTGGAGAAGTGAATT
ATATAAATATAAAGTAGTAAAAATTGAACCATTAGGAGTAGCACCCACCAAGGCAAAGAGAAGAGTGGTG
CAGAGAGAAAAAAGAGCAGTGGGAATAGGAGCTTTGTTCCTTGGGTTCTTGGGAGCAGCAGGAAGCACTA
TGGGCGCAGCGTCAATGACGCTGACGGTACAGGCCAGACAATTATTGTCTGGTATAGTGCAGCAGCAGAA
CAATTTGCTGAGGGCTATTGAGGCGCAACAGCATCTGTTGCAACTCACAGTCTGGGGCATCAAGCAGCTC
CAGGCAAGAATCCTGGCTGTGGAAAGATACCTAAAGGATCAACAGCTCCTGGGGATTTGGGGTTGCTCTG
GAAAACTCATTTGCACCACTGCTGTGCCTTGGAATGCTAGTTGGAGTAATAAATCTCTGGAACAGATTTG
GAATCACACGACCTGGATGGAGTGGGACAGAGAAATTAACAATTACACAAGCTTAATACACTCCTTAATT
GAAGAATCGCAAAACCAGCAAGAAAAGAATGAACAAGAATTATTGGAATTAGATAAATGGGCAAGTTTGT
GGAATTGGTTTAACATAACAAATTGGCTGTGGTATATAAAATTATTCATAATGATAGTAGGAGGCTTGGT
AGGTTTAAGAATAGTTTTTGCTGTACTTTCTATAGTGAATAGAGTTAGGCAGGGATATTCACCATTATCG
TTTCAGACCCACCTCCCAACCCCGAGGGGACCCATGCATTGCATCTCAATTAGTCAGCAACCAGGTGTGG
AAAGTCCCCAGGCTCCCCAGCAGGCAGAAGTATGCAAAGCATGCGTCTCAATTAGTCAGCAACCATAGTC
CCGCCCCTAACTCCGCCCATCCCGCCCCTAACTCCGCCCAGTTCCGCCCATTCTCCGCCCCATGGCTGAC
TAATTTTTTTTATTTATGCAGAGGCCGAGGCCGCCTCGGCCTCTGAGCTATTCCAGAAGTAGTGAGGAGG
CTTTTTTGGAGGCCTAGGCTTTTGCAAAAAGCTTTCTAGAGGTACCACCGGAGCTTACCATGACCGAGTA
CAAGCCCACGGTGCGCCTCGCCACCCGCGACGACGTCCCCAGGGCCGTACGCACCCTCGCCGCCGCGTTC
GCCGACTACCCCGCCACGCGCCACACCGTCGATCCGGACCGCCACATCGAGCGGGTCACCGAGCTGCAAG
AACTCTTCCTCACGCGCGTCGGGCTCGACATCGGCAAGGTGTGGGTCGCGGACGACGGCGCCGCCGTGGC
GGTCTGGACCACGCCGGAGAGCGTCGAAGCGGGGGCGGTGTTCGCCGAGATCGGCCCGCGCATGGCCGAG
TTGAGCGGTTCCCGGCTGGCCGCGCAGCAACAGATGGAAGGCCTCCTGGCGCCGCACCGGCCCAAGGAGC
CCGCGTGGTTCCTGGCCACCGTCGGCGTCTCGCCCGACCACCAGGGCAAGGGTCTGGGCAGCGCCGTCGT
GCTCCCCGGAGTGGAGGCGGCCGAGCGCGCCGGGGTGCCCGCCTTCCTGGAGACCTCCGCGCCCCGCAAC
CTCCCCTTCTACGAGCGGCTCGGCTTCACCGTCACCGCCGACGTCGAGGTGCCCGAAGGACCGCGCACCT
GGTGCATGACCCGCAAGCCCGGTGCCAGTTAACGAATTCTAGATCTTGAGACAAATGGCAGTATTCATCC
ACAATTTTAAAAGAAAAGGGGGGATTGGGGGGTACAGTGCAGGGGAAAGAATAGTAGACATAATAGCAAC
AGACATACAAACTAAAGAATTACAAAAACAAATTACAAAAATTCAAAATTTTCGGGTTTATTACAGGGAC
AGCAGAGATCCACTTTGGCGCCGGCTCGAGGCCTGCAGGTGCAAAGATGGATAAAGTTTTAAACAGAGAG
GAATCTTTGCAGCTAATGGACCTTCTAGGTCTTGAAAGGAGTGGGAATTGGCTCCGGTGCCCGTCAGTGG
GCAGAGCGCACATCGCCCACAGTCCCCGAGAAGTTGGGGGGAGGGGTCGGCAATTGAACCGGTGCCTAGA
GAAGGTGGCGCGGGGTAAACTGGGAAAGTGATGTCGTGTACTGGCTCCGCCTTTTTCCCGAGGGTGGGGG
AGAACCGTATATAAGTGCAGTAGTCGCCGTGAACGTTCTTTTTCGCAACGGGTTTGCCGCCAGAACACAG
GTAAGTGCCGTGTGTGGTTCCCGCGGGCCTGGCCTCTTTACGGGTTATGGCCCTTGCGTGCCTTGAATTA
CTTCCACCTGGCTGCAGTACGTGATTCTTGATCCCGAGCTTCGGGTTGGAAGTGGGTGGGAGAGTTCGAG
GCCTTGCGCTTAAGGAGCCCCTTCGCCTCGTGCTTGAGTTGAGGCCTGGCCTGGGCGCTGGGGCCGCCGC
GTGCGAATCTGGTGGCACCTTCGCGCCTGTCTCGCTGCTTTCGATAAGTCTCTAGCCATTTAAAATTTTT
GATGACCTGCTGCGACGCTTTTTTTCTGGCAAGATAGTCTTGTAAATGCGGGCCAAGATCTGCACACTGG
TATTTCGGTTTTTGGGGCCGCGGGCGGCGACGGGGCCCGTGCGTCCCAGCGCACATGTTCGGCGAGGCGG
GGCCTGCGAGCGCGGCCACCGAGAATCGGACGGGGGTAGTCTCAAGCTGGCCGGCCTGCTCTGGTGCCTG
GCCTCGCGCCGCCGTGTATCGCCCCGCCCTGGGCGGCAAGGCTGGCCCGGTCGGCACCAGTTGCGTGAGC
GGAAAGATGGCCGCTTCCCGGCCCTGCTGCAGGGAGCTCAAAATGGAGGACGCGGCGCTCGGGAGAGCGG
GCGGGTGAGTCACCCACACAAAGGAAAAGGGCCTTTCCGTCCTCAGCCGTCGCTTCATGTGACTCCACGG
AGTACCGGGCGCCGTCCAGGCACCTCGATTAGTTCTCGAGCTTTTGGAGTACGTCGTCTTTAGGTTGGGG
GGAGGGGTTTTATGCGATGGAGTTTCCCCACACTGAGTGGGTGGAGACTGAAGTTAGGCCAGCTTGGCAC
TTGATGTAATTCTCCTTGGAATTTGCCCTTTTTGAGTTTGGATCTTGGTTCATTCTCAAGCCTCAGACAG
TGGTTCAAAGTTTTTTTCTTCCATTTCAGGTGTCGTGAGGCTAGCACCGCCACCATGACCGGCCGGGACT
CGCTTTCCGACGGGCGCACTAGCAGCAGGGCGCTGGTGCCTGGCGGTTCCCCTAGGGGCTCGCGCCCCCG
GGGCTTCGCCATCACGGACCTGCTGGGCTTGGAGGCCGAGCTGCCGGCGCCCGCTGGCCCAGGACAGGGA
TCTGGCTGCGAGGGTCCGGCAGTCGCGCCGTGCCCGGGCCCGGGGCTTGACGGCTCCAGCCTGGCGCGTG
GGGCCCTACCGCTGGGACTCGGCCTCCTCTGTGGCTTCGGCACGCAGCCGCCGGCGGCCGCTCGAGCACC
CTGCCTGCTCCTAGCGGACGTGCCGTTCCTGCCGCCCAGGGGCCCCGAGCCCGCTGCCCCGCTGGCTCCC
AGCCGTCCGCCGCCTGCGCTCGGCCGCCAGAAGCGCAGCGACAGCGTCTCCACGTCCGATGAGGACAGCC
AGTCTGAAGACAGGAATGACCTAAAGGCATCCCCCACCTTGGGCAAGAGGAAGAAGCGGCGGCACAGGAC
AGTTTTCACTGCTCACCAGCTGGAAGAGTTGGAGAAGGCATTCAGCGAGGCCCACTACCCTGATGTGTAT
GCCCGAGAAATGCTGGCTGTGAAAACTGAGCTCCCCGAAGACCGGATACAGTGCAAACTTCTGCTCCTGG
AGGCTCCCGTTCACTGGACTTTGCAGGAGACACACAGGCTCCCCAGACCCCGTGGTGGTGCCTAGTAATG
AACTAGTCCGTAACTTGAAAGTATTTCGATTTCTTGGCTTTATATATCTTGTGGAAAGGACGAACCCGTC
GTTGCAATTGCATGCGAACGCGTTAAGTCGACAATCAACCTCTGGATTACAAAATTTGTGAAAGATTGAC
TGGTATTCTTAACTATGTTGCTCCTTTTACGCTATGTGGATACGCTGCTTTAATGCCTTTGTATCATGCT
ATTGCTTCCCGTATGGCTTTCATTTTCTCCTCCTTGTATAAATCCTGGTTGCTGTCTCTTTATGAGGAGT
TGTGGCCCGTTGTCAGGCAACGTGGCGTGGTGTGCACTGTGTTTGCTGACGCAACCCCCACTGGTTGGGG
CATTGCCACCACCTGTCAGCTCCTTTCCGGGACTTTCGCTTTCCCCCTCCCTATTGCCACGGCGGAACTC
ATCGCCGCCTGCCTTGCCCGCTGCTGGACAGGGGCTCGGCTGTTGGGCACTGACAATTCCGTGGTGTTGT
CGGGGAAATCATCGTCCTTTCCTTGGCTGCTCGCCTGTGTTGCCACCTGGATTCTGCGCGGGACGTCCTT
CTGCTACGTCCCTTCGGCCCTCAATCCAGCGGACCTTCCTTCCCGCGGCCTGCTGCCGGCTCTGCGGCCT
CTTCCGCGTCTTCGCCTTCGCCCTCAGACGAGTCGGATCTCCCTTTGGGCCGCCTCCCCGCGTCGACTTT
AAGACCAATGACTTACAAGGCAGCTGTAGATCTTAGCCACTTTTTAAAAGAAAAGGGGGGACTGGAAGGG
CTAATTCACTCCCAACGAAGACAAGATCTGCTTTTTGCTTGTACTGGGTCTCTCTGGTTAGACCAGATCT
GAGCCTGGGAGCTCTCTGGCTAACTAGGGAACCCACTGCTTAAGCCTCAATAAAGCTTGCCTTGAGTGCT
TCAAGTAGTGTGTGCCCGTCTGTTGTGTGACTCTGGTAACTAGAGATCCCTCAGACCCTTTTAGTCAGTG
TGGAAAATCTCTAGCAGTACGTATAGTAGTTCATGTCATCTTATTATTCAGTATTTATAACTTGCAAAGA
AATGAATATCAGAGAGTGAGAGGAACTTGTTTATTGCAGCTTATAATGGTTACAAATAAAGCAATAGCAT
CACAAATTTCACAAATAAAGCATTTTTTTCACTGCATTCTAGTTGTGGTTTGTCCAAACTCATCAATGTA
TCTTATCATGTCTGGCTCTAGCTATCCCGCCCCTAACTCCGCCCATCCCGCCCCTAACTCCGCCCAGTTC
CGCCCATTCTCCGCCCCATGGCTGACTAATTTTTTTTATTTATGCAGAGGCCGAGGCCGCCTCGGCCTCT
GAGCTATTCCAGAAGTAGTGAGGAGGCTTTTTTGGAGGCCTAGGGACGTACCCAATTCGCCCTATAGTGA
GTCGTATTACGCGCGCTCACTGGCCGTCGTTTTACAACGTCGTGACTGGGAAAACCCTGGCGTTACCCAA
CTTAATCGCCTTGCAGCACATCCCCCTTTCGCCAGCTGGCGTAATAGCGAAGAGGCCCGCACCGATCGCC
CTTCCCAACAGTTGCGCAGCCTGAATGGCGAATGGG
[124 nt withheld, positions 6407-6530]
C
[91 nt withheld, positions 6532-6622]
A
[49 nt withheld, positions 6624-6672]
CCTTTGACGTTGGAGTCCACGTTCTTT
[37 nt withheld, positions 6700-6736]
ACCCTATCTCGGTCTATTCTTTTGATTTATAAGGGATTTTGCCGATTTCGGCCTATTGGTTAAAAAATGA
GCTGATTTAACAAAAATTTAACGCGAATTTTAACAAAATATTAACGCTTACAATTTAGGTGGCACTTTTC
GGGGAAATGTGCGCGGAACCCCTATTTGTTTATTTTTCTAAATACATTCAAATATGTATCCGCTCATGAG
ACAATAACCCTGATAAATGCTTCAATAATATTGAAAAAGGAAGAGTATGAGTATTCAACATTTCCGTGTC
GCCCTTATTCCCTTTTTTGCGGCATTTTGCCTTCCTGTTTTTGCTCACCCAGAAACGCTGGTGAAAGTAA
AAGATGCTGAAGATCAGTTGGGTGCACGAGTGGGTTACATCGAACTGGATCTCAACAGCGGTAAGATCCT
TGAGAGTTTTCGCCCCGAAGAACGTTTTCCAATGATGAGCACTTTTAAAGTTCTGCTATGTGGCGCGGTA
TTATCCCGTATTGACGCCGGGCAAGAGCAACTCGGTCGCCGCATACACTATTCTCAGAATGACTTGGTTG
AGTACTCACCAGTCACAGAAAAGCATCTTACGGATGGCATGACAGTAAGAGAATTATGCAGTGCTGCCAT
AACCATGAGTGATAACACTGCGGCCAACTTACTTCTGACAACGATCGGAGGACCGAAGGAGCTAACCGCT
TTTTTGCACAACATGGGGGATCATGTAACTCGCCTTGATCGTTGGGAACCGGAGCTGAATGAAGCCATAC
CAAACGACGAGCGTGACACCACGATGCCTGTAGCAATGGCAACAACGTTGCGCAAACTATTAACTGGCGA
ACTACTTACTCTAGCTTCCCGGCAACAATTAATAGACTGGATGGAGGCGGATAAAGTTGCAGGACCACTT
CTGCGCTCGGCCCTTCCGGCTGGCTGGTTTATTGCTGATAAATCTGGAGCCGGTGAGCGTGGGTCTCGCG
GTATCATTGCAGCACTGGGGCCAGATGGTAAGCCCTCCCGTATCGTAGTTATCTACACGACGGGGAGTCA
GGCAACTATGGATGAACGAAATAGACAGATCGCTGAGATAGGTGCCTCACTGATTAAGCATTGGTAACTG
TCAGACCAAGTTTACTCATATATACTTTAGATTGATTTAAAACTTCATTTTTAATTTAAAAGGATCTAGG
TGAAGATCCTTTTTGATAATCTCATGACCAAAATCCCTTAACGTGAGTTTTCGTTCCACTGAGCGTCAGA
CCCCGTAGAAAAGATCAAAGGATCTTCTTGAGATCCTTTTTTTCTGCGCGTAATCTGCTGCTTGCAAACA
AAAAAACCACCGCTACCAGCGGTGGTTTGTTTGCCGGATCAAGAGCTACCAACTCTTTTTCCGAAGGTAA
CTGGCTTCAGCAGAGCGCAGATACCAAATACTGTTCTTCTAGTGTAGCCGTAGTTAGGCCACCACTTCAA
GAACTCTGTAGCACCGCCTACATACCTCGCTCTGCTAATCCTGTTACCAGTGGCTGCTGCCAGTGGCGAT
AAGTCGTGTCTTACCGGGTTGGACTCAAGACGATAGTTACCGGATAAGGCGCAGCGGTCGGGCTGAACGG
GGGGTTCGTGCACACAGCCCAGCTTGGAGCGAACGACCTACACCGAACTGAGATACCTACAGCGTGAGCT
ATGAGAAAGCGCCACGCTTCCCGAAGGGAGAAAGGCGGACAGGTATCCGGTAAGCGGCAGGGTCGGAACA
GGAGAGCGCACGAGGGAGCTTCCAGGGGGAAACGCCTGGTATCTTTATAGTCCTGTCGGGTTTCGCCACC
TCTGACTTGAGCGTCGATTTTTGTGATGCTCGTCAGGGGGGCGGAGCCTATGGAAAAACGCCAGCAACGC
GGCCTTTTTACGGTTCCTGGCCTTTTGCTGGCCTTTTGCTCACATGTTCTTTCCTGCGTTATCCCCTGAT
TCTGTGGATAACCGTATTACCGCCTTTGAGTGAGCTGATACCGCTCGCCGCAGCCGAACGACCGAGCGCA
GCGAGTCAGTGAGCGAGGAAGCGGAAGAGCGCCCAATACGCAAACCGCCTCTCCCCGCGCGTTGGCCGAT
TCATTAATGCAGCTGGCACGACAGGTTTCCCGACTGGAAAGCGGGCAGTGAGCGCAACGCAATTAATGTG
AGTTAGCTCACTCATTAGGCACCCCAGGCTTTACACTTTATGCTTCCGGCTCGTATGTTGTGTGGAATTG
TGAGCGGATAACAATTTCACACAGGAAACAGCTATGACCATGATTACGCCAAGCGCGCAATTAACCCTCA
CTAAAGGGAACAAAAGCTGGAGCTGCAAGC
