>Addgene plasmid #141738 | TFORF0858 | depositor partial sequence | sequence record 277351 | Insert
ACCGCCACCATGACCGGCCGGGACTCGCTTTCCGACGGGCGCACTAGCAGCAGGGCGCTGGTGCCTGGCG
GTTCCCCTAGGGGCTCGCGCCCCCGGGGCTTCGCCATCACGGACCTGCTGGGCTTGGAGGCCGAGCTGCC
GGCGCCCGCTGGCCCAGGACAGGGATCTGGCTGCGAGGGTCCGGCAGTCGCGCCGTGCCCGGGCCCGGGG
CTTGACGGCTCCAGCCTGGCGCGTGGGGCCCTACCGCTGGGACTCGGCCTCCTCTGTGGCTTCGGCACGC
AGCCGCCGGCGGCCGCTCGAGCACCCTGCCTGCTCCTAGCGGACGTGCCGTTCCTGCCGCCCAGGGGCCC
CGAGCCCGCTGCCCCGCTGGCTCCCAGCCGTCCGCCGCCTGCGCTCGGCCGCCAGAAGCGCAGCGACAGC
GTCTCCACGTCCGATGAGGACAGCCAGTCTGAAGACAGGAATGACCTAAAGGCATCCCCCACCTTGGGCA
AGAGGAAGAAGCGGCGGCACAGGACAGTTTTCACTGCTCACCAGCTGGAAGAGTTGGAGAAGGCATTCAG
CGAGGCCCACTACCCTGATGTGTATGCCCGAGAAATGCTGGCTGTGAAAACTGAGCTCCCCGAAGACCGG
ATACAGTGCAAACTTCTGCTCCTGGAGGCTCCCGTTCACTGGACTTTGCAGGAGACACACAGGCTCCCCA
GACCCCGTGGTGGTGCCTAGTAATGAACTAGTCCGTAACTTGAAAGTATTTCGATTTCTTGGCTTTATAT
ATCTTGTGGAAAGGACGAACCCGTCGTTGCAATTGCATGCGA
