>Addgene plasmid #141738 | TFORF0858 | depositor partial sequence | sequence record 277352 | Barcode
ACCCGTCGTTGCAATTGCATGCGA
